>Addgene plasmid #126313 | pGWB14-LYX095 | addgene full sequence | sequence record 246977 | Addgene NGS Result
TCGGTCTTGCCTTGCTCGTCGGTGATGTACTTCACCAGCTCCGCGAAGTCGCTCTTCTTGATGGAGCGCA
TGGGGACGTGCTTGGCAATCACGCGCACCCCCCGGCCGTTTTAGCGGCTAAAAAAGTCATGGCTCTGCCC
TCGGGCGGACCACGCCCATCATGACCTTGCCAAGCTCGTCCTGCTTCTCTTCGATCTTCGCCAGCAGGGC
GAGGATCGTGGCATCACCGAACCGCGCCGTGCGCGGGTCGTCGGTGAGCCAGAGTTTCAGCAGGCCGCCC
AGGCGGCCCAGGTCGCCATTGATGCGGGCCAGCTCGCGGACGTGCTCATAGTCCACGACGCCCGTGATTT
TGTAGCCCTGGCCGACGGCCAGCAGGTAGGCCGACAGGCTCATGCCGGCCGCCGCCGCCTTTTCCTCAAT
CGCTCTTCGTTCGTCTGGAAGGCAGTACACCTTGATAGGTGGGCTGCCCTTCCTGGTTGGCTTGGTTTCA
TCAGCCATCCGCTTGCCCTCATCTGTTACGCCGGCGGTAGCCGGCCAGCCTCGCAGAGCAGGATTCCCGT
TGAGCACCGCCAGGTGCGAATAAGGGACAGTGAAGAAGGAACACCCGCTCGCGGGTGGGCCTACTTCACC
TATCCTGCCCGGCTGACGCCGTTGGATACACCAAGGAAAGTCTACACGAACCCTTTGGCAAAATCCTGTA
TATCGTGCGAAAAAGGATGGATATACCGAAAAAATCGCTATAATGACCCCGAAGCAGGGTTATGCAGCGG
AAAAGCGCCACGCTTCCCGAAGGGAGAAAGGCGGACAGGTATCCGGTAAGCGGCAGGGTCGGAACAGGAG
AGCGCACGAGGGAGCTTCCAGGGGGAAACGCCTGGTATCTTTATAGTCCTGTCGGGTTTCGCCACCTCTG
ACTTGAGCGTCGATTTTTGTGATGCTCGTCAGGGGGGCGGAGCCTATGGAAAAACGCCAGCAACGCGGCC
TTTTTACGGTTCCTGGCCTTTTGCTGGCCTTTTGCTCACATGTTCTTTCCTGCGTTATCCCCTGATTCTG
TGGATAACCGTATTACCGCCTTTGAGTGAGCTGATACCGCTCGCCGCAGCCGAACGACCGAGCGCAGCGA
GTCAGTGAGCGAGGAAGCGGAAGAGCGCCAGAAGGCCGCCAGAGAGGCCGAGCGCGGCCGTGAGGCTTGG
ACGCTAGGGCAGGGCATGAAAAAGCCCGTAGCGGGCTGCTACGGGCGTCTGACGCGGTGGAAAGGGGGAG
GGGATGTTGTCTACATGGCTCTGCTGTAGTGAGTGGGTTGCGCTCCGGCAGCGGTCCTGATCAATCGTCA
CCCTTTCTCGGTCCTTCAACGTTCCTGACAACGAGCCTCCTTTTCGCCAATCCATCGACAATCACCGCGA
GTCCCTGCTCGAACGCTGCGTCCGGACCGGCTTCGTCGAAGGCGTCTATCGCGGCCCGCAACAGCGGCGA
GAGCGGAGCCTGTTCAACGGTGCCGCCGCGCTCGCCGGCATCGCTGTCGCCGGCCTGCTCCTCAAGCACG
GCCCCAACAGTGAAGTAGCTGATTGTCATCAGCGCATTGACGGCGTCCCCGGCCGAAAAACCCGCCTCGC
AGAGGAAGCGAAGCTGCGCGTCGGCCGTTTCCATCTGCGGTGCGCCCGGTCGCGTGCCGGCATGGATGCG
CGCGCCATCGCGGTAGGCGAGCAGCGCCTGCCTGAAGCTGCGGGCATTCCCGATCAGAAATGAGCGCCAG
TCGTCGTCGGCTCTCGGCACCGAATGCGTATGATTCTCCGCCAGCATGGCTTCGGCCAGTGCGTCGAGCA
GCGCCCGCTTGTTCCTGAAGTGCCAGTAAAGCGCCGGCTGCTGAACCCCCAACCGTTCCGCCAGTTTGCG
TGTCGTCAGACCGTCTACGCCGACCTCGTTCAACAGGTCCAGGGCGGCACGGATCACTGTATTCGGCTGC
AACTTTGTCATGCTTGACACTTTATCACTGATAAACATAATATGTCCACCAACTTATCAGTGATAAAGAA
TCCGCGCGTTCAATCGGACCAGCGGAGGCTGGTCCGGAGGCCAGACGTGAAACCCAACATACCCCTGATC
GTAATTCTGAGCACTGTCGCGCTCGACGCTGTCGGCATCGGCCTGATTATGCCGGTGCTGCCGGGCCTCC
TGCGCGATCTGGTTCACTCGAACGACGTCACCGCCCACTATGGCATTCTGCTGGCGCTGTATGCGTTGGT
GCAATTTGCCTGCGCACCTGTGCTGGGCGCGCTGTCGGATCGTTTCGGGCGGCGGCCAATCTTGCTCGTC
TCGCTGGCCGGCGCCAGATCTGGGGAACCCTGTGGTTGGCATGCACATACAAATGGACGAACGGATAAAC
CTTTTCACGCCCTTTTAAATATCCGATTATTCTAATAAACGCTCTTTTCTCTTAGGTTTACCCGCCAATA
TATCCTGTCAAACACTGATAGTTTAAACGTTGCGATTAAGAATTCGAGCTCGGTACCCCCCTACTCCAAA
AATGTCAAAGATACAGTCTCAGAAGACCAAAGGGCTATTGAGACTTTTCAACAAAGGGTAATTTCGGGAA
ACCTCCTCGGATTCCATTGCCCAGCTATCTGTCACTTCATCGAAAGGACAGTAGAAAAGGAAGGTGGCTC
CTACAAATGCCATCATTGCGATAAAGGAAAGGCTATCATTCAAGATGCCTCTGCCGACAGTGGTCCCAAA
GATGGACCCCCACCCACGAGGAGCATCGTGGAAAAAGAAGACGTTCCAACCACGTCTTCAAAGCAAGTGG
ATTGATGTGACATCTCCACTGACGTAAGGGATGACGCACAATCCCACTATCCTTCGCAAGACCCTTCCTC
TATATAAGGAAGTTCATTTCATTTGGAGAGGACAGCCCAAGCTTCGACTCTAGAGGATCCCCTTAAATCG
ATATGGAACGAGCTATACAAGGAAACGACGCTAGGGAACAAGCTAACAGTGAACGTTGGGATGGAGGATC
AGGAGGTACCACTTCTCCCTTCAAACTTCCTGACGAAAGTCCGAGTTGGACTGAGTGGCGGCTACATAAC
GATGAGACGAATTCGAATCAAGATAATCCCCTTGGTTTCAAGGAAAGCTGGGGTTTCGGGAAAGTTGTAT
TTAAGAGATATCTCAGATACGACAGGACGGAAGCTTCACTGCACAGAGTCCTTGGATCTTGGACGGGAGA
TTCGGTTAACTATGCAGCATCTCGATTTTTCGGTTTCGACCAGATCGGATGTACCTATAGTATTCGGTTT
CGAGGAGTTAGTATCACCGTTTCTGGAGGGTCTCGAACTCTTCAGCATCTCTGTGAGATGGCAATTCGGT
CTAAGCAAGAACTGCTACAGCTTGCCCCAATCGAAGTGGAAAGTAATGTATCAAGAGGATGCCCTGAAGG
TACTCAAACCTTCGAAAAAGAAAGCGAGTAAGTCGAGGGCGAGCTCGAATTCGGTACGCTGAAATCACCA
GTCTCTCTCTACAAATCTATCTCTCTCTATTTTCTCCATAAATAATGTGTGAGTAGTTTCCCGATAAGGG
AAATTAGGGTTCTTATAGGGTTTCGCTCATGTGTTGAGCATATAAGAAACCCTTAGTATGTATTTGTATT
TGTAAAATACTTCTATCAATAAAATTTCTAATTCCTAAAACCAAAATCCAGTACTAAAATCCAGATCTCC
CTGCAGGTCCCCAGATTAGCCTTTTCAATTTCAGAAAGAATGCTAACCCACAGATGGTTAGAGAGGCTTA
CGCAGCAGGTCTCATCAAGACGATCTACCCGAGCAATAATCTCCAGGAAATCAAATACCTTCCCAAGAAG
GTTAAAGATGCAGTCAAAAGATTCAGGACTAACTGCATCAAGAACACAGAGAAAGATATATTTCTCAAGA
TCAGAAGTACTATTCCAGTATGGACGATTCAAGGCTTGCTTCACAAACCAAGGCAAGTAATAGAGATTGG
AGTCTCTAAAAAGGTAGTTCCCACTGAATCAAAGGCCATGGAGTCAAAGATTCAAATAGAGGACCTAACA
GAACTCGCCGTAAAGACTGGCGAACAGTTCATACAGAGTCTCTTACGACTCAATGACAAGAAGAAAATCT
TCGTCAACATGGTGGAGCACGACACACTTGTCTACTCCAAAAATATCAAAGATACAGTCTCAGAAGACCA
AAGGGCAATTGAGACTTTTCAACAAAGGGTAATATCCGGAAACCTCCTCGGATTCCATTGCCCAGCTATC
TGTCACTTTATTGTGAAGATAGTGGAAAAGGAAGGTGGCTCCTACAAATGCCATCATTGCGATAAAGGAA
AGGCCATCGTTGAAGATGCCTCTGCCGACAGTGGTCCCAAAGATGGACCCCCACCCACGAGGAGCATCGT
GGAAAAAGAAGACGTTCCAACCACGTCTTCAAAGCAAGTGGATTGATGTGATATCTCCACTGACGTAAGG
GATGACGCACAATCCCACTATCCTTCGCAAGACCCTTCCTCTATATAAGGAAGTTCATTTCATTTGGAGA
GAACACGGGGGACAAGTTTGTACAAAAAAGCAGGCTCCACCACTAGTATGGCAACTTATTTTCCTAATCC
AAACAATCAAAGAGAAGCTGAGACATTTCAAAATTTTAGGCAATCTTTGCCTGGTTCTTATTCAGAAGCT
TCAAATGCTCAAGAAAACATGATGGTGTTCATGAACTACTCTTCTTCTGGGACATATTCAGATATGTTGA
CTGGTACTTCCCAACAGCAAAACAGCTGCATCAATATCCCACCAGTTGGAGACTCCGATTCCAACAGCAC
ATCACAACAGGAAATATTATCTAATCTTGGAGGATCGCGGATGGGAATTCATGATTTTTCTGCATGGAGA
GATAGCAGAAATGAGATGCTATACCTCAGTCTTGGCTCCAATATACCATCTGGAATTGGAATTTCACATG
TCCATTCTCAGAATCCTAACCAAGGTTTTACGTCGTTCTTAAATCCTGCTTCATCTATCCCAGGTGAAGT
TAGTGGTGGCAATGTGTCCTTCGGAGATGGTGATAATTCCCAATCAAAACAACAAAGAAACGCAGATTAT
TTGCCTCCAGATTATCCTGGAAGCAACTCAGATGCTATGAAAGGTGGGTATAATTCTCCATATGGCACGT
CGAGTATTGGAAGAAACGTTCCCAACTCAAAGTATTTGAAAGCAGCACAGTATTTGCTTGATGAGGTTGT
TAATGTCAGAAAAGCTATCAAGGAGAATAATTCTAAGAAAGAGTTGACAAAGGAGTCTAGAGAGTTTGAT
GGCGACTCGAAAAATAAATCGTCAGATCCTCCTGCAAATGGGAGTACAAATCCTCAAGATTCGAAAAATC
ACCAAAGTGAACTTTCACAAACCGAGAAGCAAGAGGTGCAGAACAAACTGACCAAGCTTCTGTCGATGCT
GGATGAGATTGATAGAAAGTACAGACAATATTATCATCAGATGCAAATAGTGGTCTCATCATTTGATGTG
GTAGCTGGAGATGGAGCAGCTAAGCCCTACACAGCTCTTGCTCTCCAGACAATTTCCCGTCACTTTCGTT
GCTTGCGTGATGCAGTCTGCGATCAGATTCGAGTATCACGAAGATGTCTTGGAGAGCAAGATGCTTCAGA
AAACAGCAAAGCGGTTGGAATATCACGCTTGCGCTATGTGGATCAGCATATTAGACAGCAGAGAGCCCTG
CAACAGCTTGGTATGATGCAACAACATGCCTGGAGGCCTCAGAGGGGTCTGCCTGAAAGCTCTGTTTCAA
TTTTGCGCGCTTGGCTTTTCGAGCATTTTCTTCATCCCTATCCGAAAGATTCTGACAAAATTATGCTAGC
AAGACAAACTGGTTTAACGAGAAGTCAGGTATCAAATTGGTTTATAAATGCACGGGTACGTCTTTGGAAG
CCTATGGTTGAGGAAATGTACAAAGAAGAAGCTGGTGATATTGAAATGGACTCAAATTCTCCATCAGAAT
TTGCCTCCAGACTTGCAACAAAAGACTCAAAAGTCGAGGAAACAGAAGAATTGAAACATAATGAAACCTC
AGAATATGAGCAGTACAATAGTGACCAAATCTTGGAGTCAAAATCCAACCATGTTACTGATGTAGAAATG
GAAGGAGGAAATAATGCAGAAACTCAAATTCAATCTCGAATGGAAAATCAAACTCAAAGAGACGAACCAC
GGCCTGCTATGGATAATTGCACCCTTTTTCAGGACACATTTGTTCAAGGCAATGATAGATTCTTAGATTT
TGGTAGATTGGGAGGTGGAAATGTACTTCCTAATGGAGTTTCACTTACACTGGGGTTGCAGCAAGGTGAA
GGAAGCAGCTTACCGATGTCTATCGAGTCTCACGGTAGTTATGTACCGTTAAGGGTAGATGAGATCTATA
GCGCAGCACCTACTACCATGGTCTCTGAGACAGCAGAATTCAACTGTTTGGATTCTGGGAACAGGCAGCA
TCCTTTTTGGCTCCTACCATCTGCTACACCCGGGGACCCAGCTTTCTTGTACAAAGTGGTTGATAACAGC
GGGTTAATTAACATCTTTTACCCATACGATGTTCCTGACTATGCGGGCTATCCCTATGACGTCCCGGACT
ATGCAGGATCCTATCCATATGACGTTCCAGATTACGCTGCTCAGTGCAGCGCTTAGAGCTCGAATTTCCC
CGATCGTTCAAACATTTGGCAATAAAGTTTCTTAAGATTGAATCCTGTTGCCGGTCTTGCGATGATTATC
ATATAATTTCTGTTGAATTACGTTAAGCATGTAATAATTAACATGTAATGCATGACGTTATTTATGAGAT
GGGTTTTTATGATTAGAGTCCCGCAATTATACATTTAATACGCGATAGAAAACAAAATATAGCGCGCAAA
CTAGGATAAATTATCGCGCGCGGTGTCATCTATGTTACTAGATCGGGAATTAGCTTCATCAACGCAAGAC
ATGCGCACGACCGTCTGACAGGAGAGGAATTTCCGACGAGCACAGAAAGGACTTGCTCTTGGACGTAGGC
CTATTTCTCAGGCACATGTATCAAGTGTTCGGACGTGGGTTTTCGATGGTGTATCAGCCGCCGCCAACTG
GGAGATGAGGAGGCTTTCTTGGGGGGCAGTCAGCAGTTCATTTCACAAGACAGAGGAACTTGTAAGGAGA
TGCACTGATTTATCTTGGCGCAAACCAGCAGGACGAATTAGTGGGAATAGCCCGCGAATATCTAAGTTAT
GCCTGTCGGCATGAGCAGAAACTTCCAATTCGAAACAGTTTGGAGAGGTTGTTTTTGGGCATACCTTTTG
TTAGTCAGCCTCTCGATTGCTCATCGTCATTACACAGTACCGAAGTTTGATCGATCTAGTAACATAGATG
ACACCGCGCGCGATAATTTATCCTAGTTTGCGCGCTATATTTTGTTTTCTATCGCGTATTAAATGTATAA
TTGCGGGACTCTAATCATAAAAACCCATCTCATAAATAACGTCATGCATTACATGTTAATTATTACATGC
TTAACGTAATTCAACAGAAATTATATGATAATCATCGCAAGACCGGCAACAGGATTCAATCTTAAGAAAC
TTTATTGCCAAATGTTTGAACGATCTGCTTCGACGCACTCCTTCTTTACTCCACCATCTCGTCCTTATTG
AAAACGTGGGTAGCACCAAAACGAATCAAGTCGCTGGAACTGAAGTTACCAATCACGCTGGATGATTTGC
CAGTTGGATTAATCTTGCCTTTCCCCGCATGAATAATATTGATGAATGCATGCGTGAGGGGTATTTCGAT
TTTGGCAATAGCTGCAATTGCCGCGACATCCTCCAACGAGCATAATTCTTCAGAAAAATAGCGATGTTCC
ATGTTGTCAGGGCATGCATGATGCACGTTATGAGGTGACGGTGCTAGGCAGTATTCCCTCAAAGTTTCAT
AGTCAGTATCATATTCATCATTGCATTCCTGCAAGAGAGAATTGAGACGCAATCCACACGCTGCGGCAAC
CTTCCGGCGTTCGTGGTCTATTTGCTCTTGGACGTTGCAAACGTAAGTGTTGGATCCCGGTCGGCATCTA
CTCTATTCCTTTGCCCTCGGACGAGTGCTGGGGCGTCGGTTTCCACTATCGGCGAGTACTTCTACACAGC
CATCGGTCCAGACGGCCGCGCTTCTGCGGGCGATTTGTGTACGCCCGACAGTCCCGGCTCCGGATCGGAC
GATTGCGTCGCATCGACCCTGCGCCCAAGCTGCATCATCGAAATTGCCGTCAACCAAGCTCTGATAGAGT
TGGTCAAGACCAATGCGGAGCATATACGCCCGGAGCCGCGGCGATCCTGCAAGCTCCGGATGCCTCCGCT
CGAAGTAGCGCGTCTGCTGCTCCATACAAGCCAACCACGGCCTCCAGAAGAAGATGTTGGCGACCTCGTA
TTGGGAATCCCCGAACATCGCCTCGCTCCAGTCAATGACCGCTGTTATGCGGCCATTGTCCGTCAGGACA
TTGTTGGAGCCGAAATCCGCGTGCACGAGGTGCCGGACTTCGGGGCAGTCCTCGGCCCAAAGCATCAGCT
CATCGAGAGCCTGCGCGACGGACGCACTGACGGTGTCGTCCATCACAGTTTGCCAGTGATACACATGGGG
ATCAGCAATCGCGCATATGAAATCACGCCATGTAGTGTATTGACCGATTCCTTGCGGTCCGAATGGGCCG
AACCCGCTCGTCTGGCTAAGATCGGCCGCAGCGATCGCATCCATGGCCTCCGCGACCGGCTGCAGAACAG
CGGGCAGTTCGGTTTCAGGCAGGTCTTGCAACGTGACACCCTGTGCACGGCGGGAGATGCAATAGGTCAG
GCTCTCGCTGAATTCCCCAATGTCAAGCACTTCCGGAATCGGGAGCGCGGCCGATGCAAAGTGCCGATAA
ACATAACGATCTTTGTAGAAACCATCGGCGCAGCTATTTACCCGCAGGACATATCCACGCCCTCCTACAT
CGAAGCTGAAAGCACGAGATTCTTCGCCCTCCGAGAGCTGCATCAGGTCGGAGACGCTGTCGAACTTTTC
GATCAGAAACTTCTCGACAGACGTCGCGGTGAGTTCAGGCTTTTTCATATCGGGGTCGTCCTCTCCAAAT
GAAATGAACTTCCTTATATAGAGGAAGGGTCTTGCGAAGGATAGTGGGATTGTGCGTCATCCCTTACGTC
AGTGGAGATATCACATCAATCCACTTGCTTTGAAGACGTGGTTGGAACGTCTTCTTTTTCCACGATGCTC
CTCGTGGGTGGGGGTCCATCTTTGGGACCACTGTCGGCAGAGGCATCTTGAACGATAGCCTTTCCTTTAT
CGCAATGATGGCATTTGTAGGTGCCACCTTCCTTTTCTACTGTCCTTTTGATGAAGTGACAGATAGCTGG
GCAATGGAATCCGAGGAGGTTTCCCGATATTACCCTTTGTTGAAAAGTCTCAATAGCCCTTTGGTCTTCT
GAGACTGTATCTTTGATATTCTTGGAGTAGACGAGAGTGTCGTGCTCCACCATGTTGACGGATCTCTAGG
ACGCGTCGACGCGTCGACGCGTCGACGCGTCGACGCGTCCTAGAAGCTAATTCACTGGCCGTCGTTTTAC
AACGTCGTGACTGGGAAAACCCTGGCGTTACCCAACTTAATCGCCTTGCAGCACATCCCCCTTTCGCCAG
CTGGCGTAATAGCGAAGAGGCCCGCACCGATCGCCCTTCCCAACAGTTGCGCAGCCTGAATG
[44 nt withheld, positions 9793-9836]
C
[141 nt withheld, positions 9838-9978]
CCTTTGACGTTGGAGTCCACGTTCTTT
[37 nt withheld, positions 10006-10042]
ACCCTATCTCGGGCTATTCTTTTGATTTATAAGGGATTTTGCCGATTTCGGAACCACCATCAAACAGGAT
TTTCGCCTGCTGGGGCAAACCAGCGTGGACCGCTTGCTGCAACTCTCTCAGGGCCAGGCGGTGAAGGGCA
ATCAGCTGTTGCCCGTCTCACTGGTGAAAAGAAAAACCACCCCAGTACATTAAAAACGTCCGCAATGTGT
TATTAAGTTGTCTAAGCGTCAATTTGTTTACACCACAATATATCCTGCCACCAGCCAGCCAACAGCTCCC
CGACCGGCAGCTCGGCACAAAATCACCACTCGATACAGGCAGCCCATCAGTCCGGGACGGCGTCAGCGGG
AGAGCCGTTGTAAGGCGGCAGACTTTGCTCATGTTACCGATGCTATTCGGAAGAACGGCAACTAAGCTGC
CGGGTTTGAAACACGGATGATCTCGCGGAGGGTAGCATGTTGATTGTAACGATGACAGAGCGTTGCTGCC
TGTGATCAAATATCATCTCCCTCGCAGAGATCCGAATTATCAGCCTTCTTATTCATTTCTCGCTTAACCG
TGACAGGCTGTCGATCTTGAGAACTATGCCGACATAATAGGAAATCGCTGGATAAAGCCGCTGAGGAAGC
TGAGTGGCGCTATTTCTTTAGAAGTGAACGTTGACGATATCAACTCCCCTATCCATTGCTCACCGAATGG
TACAGGTCGGGGACCCGAAGTTCCGACTGTCGGCCTGATGCATCCCCGGCTGATCGACCCCAGATCTGGG
GCTGAGAAAGCCCAGTAAGGAAACAACTGTAGGTTCGAGTCGCGAGATCCCCCGGAACCAAAGGAAGTAG
GTTAAACCCGCTCCGATCAGGCCGAGCCACGCCAGGCCGAGAACATTGGTTCCTGTAGGCATCGGGATTG
GCGGATCAAACACTAAAGCTACTGGAACGAGCAGAAGTCCTCCGGCCGCCAGTTGCCAGGCGGTAAAGGT
GAGCAGAGGCACGGGAGGTTGCCACTTGCGGGTCAGCACGGTTCCGAACGCCATGGAAACCGCCCCCGCC
AGGCCCGCTGCGACGCCGACAGGATCTAGCGCTGCGTTTGGTGTCAACACCAACAGCGCCACGCCCGCAG
TTCCGCAAATAGCCCCCAGGACCGCCATCAATCGTATCGGGCTACCTAGCAGAGCGGCAGAGATGAACAC
GACCATCAGCGGCTGCACAGCGCCTACCGTCGCCGCGACCCCGCCCGGCAGGCGGTAGACCGAAATAAAC
AACAAGCTCCAGAATAGCGAAATATTAAGTGCGCCGAGGATGAAGATGCGCATCCACCAGATTCCCGTTG
GAATCTGTCGGACGATCATCACGAGCAATAAACCCGCCGGCAACGCCCGCAGCAGCATACCGGCGACCCC
TCGGCCTCGCTGTTCGGGCTCCACGAAAACGCCGGACAGATGCGCCTTGTGAGCGTCCTTGGGGCCGTCC
TCCTGTTTGAAGACCGACAGCCCAATGATCTCGCCGTCGATGTAGGCGCCGAATGCCACGGCATCTCGCA
ACCGTTCAGCGAACGCCTCCATGGGCTTTTTCTCCTCGTGCTCGTAAACGGACCCGAACATCTCTGGAGC
TTTCTTCAGGGCCGACAATCGGATCTCGCGGAAATCCTGCACGTCGGCCGCTCCAAGCCGTCGAATCTGA
GCCTTAATCACAATTGTCAATTTTAATCCTCTGTTTATCGGCAGTTCGTAGAGCGCGCCGTGCGTCCCGA
GCGATACTGAGCGAAGCAAGTGCGTCGAGCAGTGCCCGCTTGTTCCTGAAATGCCAGTAAAGCGCTGGCT
GCTGAACCCCCAGCCGGAACTGACCCCACAAGGCCCTAGCGTTTGCAATGCACCAGGTCATCATTGACCC
AGGCGTGTTCCACCAGGCCGCTGCCTCGCAACTCTTCGCAGGCTTCGCCGACCTGCTCGCGCCACTTCTT
CACGCGGGTGGAATCCGATCCGCACATGAGGCGGAAGGTTTCCAGCTTGAGCGGGTACGGCTCCCGGTGC
GAGCTGAAATAGTCGAACATCCGTCGGGCCGTCGGCGACAGCTTGCGGTACTTCTCCCATATGAATTTCG
TGTAGTGGTCGCCAGCAAACAGCACGACGATTTCCTCGTCGATCAGGACCTGGCAACGGGACGTTTTCTT
GCCACGGTCCAGGACGCGGAAGCGGTGCAGCAGCGACACCGATTCCAGGTGCCCAACGCGGTCGGACGTG
AAGCCCATCGCCGTCGCCTGTAGGCGCGACAGGCATTCCTCGGCCTTCGTGTAATACCGGCCATTGATCG
ACCAGCCCAGGTCCTGGCAAAGCTCGTAGAACGTGAAGGTGATCGGCTCGCCGATAGGGGTGCGCTTCGC
GTACTCCAACACCTGCTGCCACACCAGTTCGTCATCGTCGGCCCGCAGCTCGACGCCGGTGTAGGTGATC
TTCACGTCCTTGTTGACGTGGAAAATGACCTTGTTTTGCAGCGCCTCGCGCGGGATTTTCTTGTTGCGCG
TGGTGAACAGGGCAGAGCGGGCCGTGTCGTTTGGCATCGCTCGCATCGTGTCCGGCCACGGCGCAATATC
GAACAAGGAAAGCTGCATTTCCTTGATCTGCTGCTTCGTGTGTTTCAGCAACGCGGCCTGCTTGGCCTCG
CTGACCTGTTTTGCCAGGTCCTCGCCGGCGGTTTTTCGCTTCTTGGTCGTCATAGTTCCTCGCGTGTCGA
TGGTCATCGACTTCGCCAAACCTGCCGCCTCCTGTTCGAGACGACGCGAACGCTCCACGGCGGCCGATGG
CGCGGGCAGGGCAGGGGGAGCCAGTTGCACGCTGTCGCGCTCGATCTTGGCCGTAGCTTGCTGGACCATC
GAGCCGACGGACTGGAAGGTTTCGCGGGGCGCACGCATGACGGTGCGGCTTGCGATGGTTTCGGCATCCT
CGGCGGAAAACCCCGCGTCGATCAGTTCTTGCCTGTATGCCTTCCGGTCAAACGTCCGATTCATTCACCC
TCCTTGCGGGATTGCCCCGACTCACGCCGGGGCAATGTGCCCTTATTCCTGATTTGACCCGCCTGGTGCC
TTGGTGTCCAGATAATCCACCTTATCGGCAATGAAGTCGGTCCCGTAGACCGTCTGGCCGTCCTTCTCGT
ACTTGGTATTCCGAATCTTGCCCTGCACGAATACCAGCGACCCCTTGCCCAAATACTTGCCGTGGGCCTC
GGCCTGAGAGCCAAAACACTTGATGCGGAAGAAGTCGGTGCGCTCCTGCTTGTCGCCGGCATCGTTGCGC
CACATCTAGGTACTAAAACAATTCATCCAGTAAAATATAATATTTTATTTTCTCCCAATCAGGCTTGATC
CCCAGTAAGTCAAAAAATAGCTCGACATACTGTTCTTCCCCGATATCCTCCCTGATCGACCGGACGCAGA
AGGCAATGTCATACCACTTGTCCGCCCTGCCGCTTCTCCCAAGATCAATAAAGCCACTTACTTTGCCATC
TTTCACAAAGATGTTGCTGTCTCCCAGGTCGCCGTGGGAAAAGACAAGTTCCTCTTCGGGCTTTTCCGTC
TTTAAAAAATCATACAGCTCGCGCGGATCTTTAAATGGAGTGTCTTCTTCCCAGTTTTCGCAATCCACAT
CGGCCAGATCGTTATTCAGTAAGTAATCCAATTCGGCTAAGCGGCTGTCTAAGCTATTCGTATAGGGACA
ATCCGATATGTCGATGGAGTGAAAGAGCCTGATGCACTCCGCATACAGCTCGATAATCTTTTCAGGGCTT
TGTTCATCTTCATACTCTTCCGAGCAAAGGACGCCATCGGCCTCACTCATGAGCAGATTGCTCCAGCCAT
CATGCCGTTCAAAGTGCAGGACCTTTGGAACAGGCAGCTTTCCTTCCAGCCATAGCATCATGTCCTTTTC
CCGTTCCACATCATAGGTGGTCCCTTTATACCGGCTGTCCGTCATTTTTAAATATAGGTTTTCATTTTCT
CCCACCAGCTTATATACCTTAGCAGGAGACATTCCTTCCGTATCTTTTACGCAGCGGTATTTTTCGATCA
GTTTTTTCAATTCCGGTGATATTCTCATTTTAGCCATTTATTATTTCCTTCCTCTTTTCTACAGTATTTA
AAGATACCCCAAGAAGCTAATTATAACAAGACGAACTCCAATTCACTGTTCCTTGCATTCTAAAACCTTA
AATACCAGAAAACAGCTTTTTCAAAGTTGTTTTCAAAGTTGGCGTATAACATAGTATCGACGGAGCCGAT
TTTGAAACCACAATTATGGGTGATGCTGCCAACTTACTGATTTAGTGTATGATGGTGTTTTTGAGGTGCT
CCAGTGGCTTCTGTTTCTATCAGCTGTCCCTCCTGTTCAGCTACTGACGGGGTGGTGCGTAACGGCAAAA
GCACCGCCGGACATCAGCGCTATCTCTGCTCTCACTGCCGTAAAACATGGCAACTGCAGTTCACTTACAC
CGCTTCTCAACCCGGTACGCACCAGAAAATCATTGATATGGCCATGAATGGCGTTGGATGCCGGGCAACA
GCCCGCATTATGGGCGTTGGCCTCAACACGATTTTACGTCACTTAAAAAACTCAGGCCGCAGTCGGTAAC
CTCGCGCATACAGCCGGGCAGTGACGTCATCGTCTGCGCGGAAATGGACGAACAGTGGGGCTATGTCGGG
GCTAAATCGCGCCAGCGCTGGCTGTTTTACGCGTATGACAGTCTCCGGAAGACGGTTGTTGCGCACGTAT
TCGGTGAACGCACTATGGCGACGCTGGGGCGTCTTATGAGCCTGCTGTCACCCTTTGACGTGGTGATATG
GATGACGGATGGCTGGCCGCTGTATGAATCCCGCCTGAAGGGAAAGCTGCACGTAATCAGCAAGCGATAT
ACGCAGCGAATTGAGCGGCATAACCTGAATCTGAGGCAGCACCTGGCACGGCTGGGACGGAAGTCGCTGT
CGTTCTCAAAATCGGTGGAGCTGCATGACAAAGTCATCGGGCATTATCTGAACATAAAACACTATCAATA
AGTTGGAGTCATTACCCAATTATGATAGAATTTACAAGCTATAAGGTTATTGTCCTGGGTTTCAAGCATT
AGTCCATGCAAGTTTTTATGCTTTGCCCATTCTATAGATATATTGATAAGCGCGCTGCCTATGCCTTGCC
CCCTGAAATCCTTACATACGGCGATATCTTCTATATAAAAGATATATTATCTTATCAGTATTGTCAATAT
ATTCAAGGCAATCTGCCTCCTCATCCTCTTCATCCTCTTCGTCTTGGTAGCTTTTTAAATATGGCGCTTC
ATAGAGTAATTCTGTAAAGGTCCAATTCTCGTTTTCATACCTCGGTATAATCTTACCTATCACCTCAAAT
GGTTCGCTGGGTTTATCGCACCCCCGAACACGAGCACGGCACCCGCGACCACTATGCCAAGAATGCCCAA
GGTAAAAATTGCCGGCCCCGCCATGAAGTCCGTGAATGCCCCGACGGCCGAAGTGAAGGGCAGGCCGCCA
CCCAGGCCGCCGCCCTCACTGCCCGGCACCTGGTCGCTGAATGTCGATGCCAGCACCTGCGGCACGTCAA
TGCTTCCGGGCGTCGCGCTCGGGCTGATCGCCCATCCCGTTACTGCCCCGATCCCGGCAATGGCAAGGAC
TGCCAGCGCTGCCATTTTTGGGGTGAGGCCGTTCGCGGCCGAGGGGCGCAGCCCCTGGGGGGATGGGAGG
CCCGCGTTAGCGGGCCGGGAGGGTTCGAGAAGGGGGGGCACCCCCCTTCGGCGTGCGCGGTCACGCGCAC
AGGGCGCAGCCCTGGTTAAAAACAAGGTTTATAAATATTGGTTTAAAAGCAGGTTAAAAGACAGGTTAGC
GGTGGCCGAAAAACGGGCGGAAACCCTTGCAAATGCTGGATTTTCTGCCTGTGGACAGCCCCTCAAATGT
CAATAGGTGCGCCCCTCATCTGTCAGCACTCTGCCCCTCAAGTGTCAAGGATCGCGCCCCTCATCTGTCA
GTAGTCGCGCCCCTCAAGTGTCAATACCGCAGGGCACTTATCCCCAGGCTTGTCCACATCATCTGTGGGA
AACTCGCGTAAAATCAGGCGTTTTCGCCGATTTGCGAGGCTGGCCAGCTCCACGTCGCCGGCCGAAATCG
AGCCTGCCCCTCATCTGTCAACGCCGCGCCGGGTGAGTCGGCCCCTCAAGTGTCAACGTCCGCCCCTCAT
CTGTCAGTGAGGGCCAAGTTTTCCGCGAGGTATCCACAACGCCGGCGGCCGCGGTGTCTCGCACACGGCT
TCGACGGCGTTTCTGGCGCGTTTGCAGGGCCATAGACGGCCGCCAGCCCAGCGGCGAGGGCAACCAGCCC
GGTGAGCGTCGGAAAGGCGC
Features (pLannotate 1.2.2; 36 found; start..end, strand, type, name):
      3..89      -  CDS            traI (fragment): TRAI6_ECOLX - Experimental evidence at protein level: Swiss-Prot protein existence level 1. The initiation process of transfer DNA synthesis requires the interaction of at least three plasmid-specific components (TraH, I, and J) at the transfer origin resulting in the assembly of a specialised nucleoprotein complex - the relaxosome. Site- and strand-specific cleavage at the transfer origin is dependent on TraI and TraJ. From Escherichia coli.
    127..498     -  CDS            traJ: oriT-recognizing protein; traJ
    531..640     -  oriT           oriT: incP origin of transfer
    772..962     +  rep_origin     ori (fragment): high-copy-number ColE1/pMB1/pBR322/pUC origin of replication
   1321..1971    -  CDS            TetR: tetracycline resistance regulatory protein; tetR
   2077..2326    +  CDS            TcR (fragment): tetracycline efflux protein; tetA; confers resistance to tetracycline
   2436..2460    -  misc_feature   RB T-DNA repeat: right border repeat from nopaline C58 T-DNA
   2490..2508    +  misc_feature   MCS (fragment): pUC18/19 multiple cloning site
   2559..2904    +  promoter       CaMV 35S promoter: strong constitutive promoter from cauliflower mosaic virus
   2856..2902    +  promoter       minimal CaMV 35S promoter: minimal 35S promoter from cauliflower mosaic virus
   2914..2932    -  misc_feature   MCS (fragment): pUC18/19 multiple cloning site
   2943..3458    +  CDS            P19_TBSVC: Experimental evidence at protein level: Swiss-Prot protein existence level 1. Acts as a suppressor of RNA-mediated gene silencing, also known as post-transcriptional gene silencing (PTGS), a mechanism of plant viral defense that limits the accumulation of viral RNAs. Binds to short interfering RNAs (siRNAs) with high affinity. Acts as a molecular caliper to specifically select siRNAs based on the length of the duplex region of the RNA (By similarity). From Tomato bushy stunt virus (strain Cherry) (TBSV).
   3531..3707    +  polyA_signal   CaMV poly(A) signal: cauliflower mosaic virus polyadenylation signal
   4210..4551    +  promoter       CaMV 35S promoter: strong constitutive promoter from cauliflower mosaic virus
   4562..4586    +  protein_bind   attB1: mutant version of attB; recombination site for the Gateway® BP reaction BP Clonase™
   5132..6391    +  CDS            BLH7 (fragment): BLH7_ARATH - Experimental evidence at protein level: Swiss-Prot protein existence level 1. From Arabidopsis thaliana (Mouse-ear cress).
   6546..6570    -  protein_bind   attB2: mutant version of attB; recombination site for the Gateway® BP reaction BP Clonase™
   6599..6688    +  CDS            3xHA: three tandem HA epitope tags
   6722..6974    +  terminator     NOS terminator: nopaline synthase terminator and poly(A) signal
   7403..7655    -  terminator     NOS terminator: nopaline synthase terminator and poly(A) signal
   7679..8107    -  CDS            nos (fragment): DHNO_AGRT7 - Protein inferred from homology: Swiss-Prot protein existence level 3. From Agrobacterium tumefaciens (strain T37).
   8123..9148    -  CDS            HygR: aminoglycoside phosphotransferase from E. coli; aph(4)-Ia; confers resistance to hygromycin
   9158..9502    -  promoter       CaMV 35S promoter: strong constitutive promoter from cauliflower mosaic virus
   9159..9205    -  promoter       minimal CaMV 35S promoter: minimal 35S promoter from cauliflower mosaic virus
   9640..9795    +  CDS            lacZα (fragment) (sequence partly withheld): LacZα fragment of β-galactosidase; lacZ fragment
   9793..10093   +  rep_origin     M13 ori (fragment) (sequence partly withheld): M13 bacteriophage origin of replication; arrow indicates direction of (+) strand synthesis
  10094..10224   +  CDS            lacI (fragment): lac repressor; lacI; The lac repressor binds to the lac operator to inhibit transcription in E. coli. This inhibition can be relieved by adding lactose or isopropyl-β-D-thiogalactopyranoside (IPTG).
  10278..10302   -  misc_feature   LB T-DNA repeat: left border repeat from nopaline C58 T-DNA
  11759..11878   -  CDS            tetR (fragment): TETR1_ECOLX - Experimental evidence at protein level: Swiss-Prot protein existence level 1. TetR is the repressor of the tetracycline resistance element; its N-terminal region forms a helix-turn-helix structure and binds DNA. Binding of tetracycline to TetR reduces the repressor affinity for the tetracycline resistance gene (tetA) promoter operator sites. From Escherichia coli.
  11898..13046   -  CDS            trfA: trans-acting replication protein that binds to and activates oriV
  13345..14139   -  CDS            KanR: aminoglycoside phosphotransferase; aphA-3; confers resistance to kanamycin
  14331..15098   +  mobile_element IS1: prokaryotic transposable element IS1
  15107..15256   -  CDS            satA (fragment): STA_BACSU - Also known as yyaR. Experimental evidence at protein level: Swiss-Prot protein existence level 1. Involved in resistance to streptothricin, a broad-spectrum antibiotic produced by streptomycetes. Detoxifies streptothricin via acetylation of the beta amino group of the first beta-lysyl moiety of streptothricin. From Bacillus subtilis (strain 168).
  15255..15449   -  CDS            satA (fragment): STA_BACSU - Also known as yyaR. Experimental evidence at protein level: Swiss-Prot protein existence level 1. Involved in resistance to streptothricin, a broad-spectrum antibiotic produced by streptomycetes. Detoxifies streptothricin via acetylation of the beta amino group of the first beta-lysyl moiety of streptothricin. From Bacillus subtilis (strain 168).
  15452..15727   -  CDS            klaC (fragment): KLAC_ECOLX - Also known as telB. Protein predicted: Swiss-Prot protein existence level 4. Belongs to the kla operon, which is associated with cryptic tellurite resistance, and IncW plasmid fertility inhibition. From Escherichia coli.
  15791..16422   -  rep_origin     oriV: incP origin of replication
