[The description below was written by a language model from this plasmid's Addgene catalogue record and pLannotate feature annotations shown in this document.]
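Description:
pGWB14-LYX095 is a plant binary expression vector built on the pGWB14 backbone for Agrobacterium-mediated transient or stable expression of a Nicotiana benthamiana transcription factor (gene model Niben101Scf04861g01012.1) fused to a C-terminal HA tag. The backbone is a large, low-copy, broad-host-range IncP-type replicon. The feature table shows oriV with its trans-acting replication protein trfA, which together allow maintenance in both E. coli and Agrobacterium, plus oriT and traJ for conjugal mobilisation. A KanR gene provides kanamycin selection in bacteria. Remnants of tetracycline resistance genes, an IS1 element and other partial backbone sequences are also annotated but appear to be non-functional fragments.

Between the nopaline-type right and left T-DNA border repeats, the annotated sequence carries three cassettes. The main one is a CaMV 35S promoter driving the insert, which is flanked by attB1 and attB2 Gateway sites (although the record lists Gibson cloning as the method) and followed by a 3xHA epitope and the NOS terminator. The coding region shows partial similarity to Arabidopsis BLH7, suggesting a BEL1-like homeodomain factor, though the record does not name the family. A second 35S-driven cassette encodes hygromycin phosphotransferase for selecting transformed plant tissue. The table also annotates a 35S-driven tomato bushy stunt virus P19 silencing suppressor with a CaMV poly(A) signal. This element is not mentioned in the catalogue entry, but it would be expected to boost transient expression by limiting post-transcriptional gene silencing. The HA tag allows detection or immunoprecipitation of the transcription factor, but the record does not specify particular downstream applications.
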