Addgene plasmid #126313: pGWB14-LYX095
Purpose: With a Nicotiana benthamiana transcription factor in PGWB14 backbone, for Agrobacterium mediated transient or stable expression corresponding transcription factor fused with a C-terminal HA tag.
Depositing lab: Silin Zhong. Depositing organization: Chinese University of Hong Kong.
Backbone
  Vector backbone: pGWB14
  Vector type: Plant Expression
  Selectable markers: Hygromycin
Growth in bacteria
  Bacterial resistance: Kanamycin, 50 μg/mL
  Growth temperature: 37°C
  Growth strain: DH5alpha
  Copy number: Low Copy
Gene/Insert
  Gene/Insert name: Niben101Scf04861g01012.1
  Species: Nicotiana benthamiana
  Promoter: CaMV 35S
  Tag / fusion protein: HA (C terminal on insert)
  Cloning method: Gibson Cloning
Terms and licenses: Academic/Nonprofit Terms; Industry Terms: Not Available to Industry
How to cite: pGWB14-LYX095 was a gift from Silin Zhong (Addgene plasmid # 126313 ; http://n2t.net/addgene:126313 ; RRID:Addgene_126313)
